>Addgene plasmid #90799 | NEMP1 C6.3 gRNA | addgene full sequence | sequence record 183810 | Addgene NGS Result
CAGCGAGTCAGTGAGCGAGGAAGCGGAAGAGCGCCCAATACGCAAACCGCCTCTCCCCGCGCGTTGGCCG
ATTCATTAATGCAGCTGGCACGACAGGTTTCCCGACTGGAAAGCGGGCAGTGAGCGCAACGCAATTAATG
TGAGTTAGCTCACTCATTAGGCACCCCAGGCTTTACACTTTATGCTTCCGGCTCGTATGTTGTGTGGAAT
TGTGAGCGGATAACAATTTCACACAGGAAACAGCTATGACCATGATTACGCCAAGCGCGCAATTAACCCT
CACTAAAGGGAACAAAAGCTGGAGCTGCAAGCTTAATGTAGTCTTATGCAATACTCTTGTAGTCTTGCAA
CATGGTAACGATGAGTTAGCAACATGCCTTACAAGGAGAGAAAAAGCACCGTGCATGCCGATTGGTGGAA
GTAAGGTGGTACGATCGTGCCTTATTAGGAAGGCAACAGACGGGTCTGACATGGATTGGACGAACCACTG
AATTGCCGCATTGCAGAGATATTGTATTTAAGTGCCTAGCTCGATACATAAACGGGTCTCTCTGGTTAGA
CCAGATCTGAGCCTGGGAGCTCTCTGGCTAACTAGGGAACCCACTGCTTAAGCCTCAATAAAGCTTGCCT
TGAGTGCTTCAAGTAGTGTGTGCCCGTCTGTTGTGTGACTCTGGTAACTAGAGATCCCTCAGACCCTTTT
AGTCAGTGTGGAAAATCTCTAGCAGTGGCGCCCGAACAGGGACTTGAAAGCGAAAGGGAAACCAGAGGAG
CTCTCTCGACGCAGGACTCGGCTTGCTGAAGCGCGCACGGCAAGAGGCGAGGGGCGGCGACTGGTGAGTA
CGCCAAAAATTTTGACTAGCGGAGGCTAGAAGGAGAGAGATGGGTGCGAGAGCGTCAGTATTAAGCGGGG
GAGAATTAGATCGCGATGGGAAAAAATTCGGTTAAGGCCAGGGGGAAAGAAAAAATATAAATTAAAACAT
ATAGTATGGGCAAGCAGGGAGCTAGAACGATTCGCAGTTAATCCTGGCCTGTTAGAAACATCAGAAGGCT
GTAGACAAATACTGGGACAGCTACAACCATCCCTTCAGACAGGATCAGAAGAACTTAGATCATTATATAA
TACAGTAGCAACCCTCTATTGTGTGCATCAAAGGATAGAGATAAAAGACACCAAGGAAGCTTTAGACAAG
ATAGAGGAAGAGCAAAACAAAAGTAAGACCACCGCACAGCAAGCGGCCGCTGATCTTCAGACCTGGAGGA
GGAGATATGAGGGACAATTGGAGAAGTGAATTATATAAATATAAAGTAGTAAAAATTGAACCATTAGGAG
TAGCACCCACCAAGGCAAAGAGAAGAGTGGTGCAGAGAGAAAAAAGAGCAGTGGGAATAGGAGCTTTGTT
CCTTGGGTTCTTGGGAGCAGCAGGAAGCACTATGGGCGCAGCGTCAATGACGCTGACGGTACAGGCCAGA
CAATTATTGTCTGGTATAGTGCAGCAGCAGAACAATTTGCTGAGGGCTATTGAGGCGCAACAGCATCTGT
TGCAACTCACAGTCTGGGGCATCAAGCAGCTCCAGGCAAGAATCCTGGCTGTGGAAAGATACCTAAAGGA
TCAACAGCTCCTGGGGATTTGGGGTTGCTCTGGAAAACTCATTTGCACCACTGCTGTGCCTTGGAATGCT
AGTTGGAGTAATAAATCTCTGGAACAGATTTGGAATCACACGACCTGGATGGAGTGGGACAGAGAAATTA
ACAATTACACAAGCTTAATACACTCCTTAATTGAAGAATCGCAAAACCAGCAAGAAAAGAATGAACAAGA
ATTATTGGAATTAGATAAATGGGCAAGTTTGTGGAATTGGTTTAACATAACAAATTGGCTGTGGTATATA
AAATTATTCATAATGATAGTAGGAGGCTTGGTAGGTTTAAGAATAGTTTTTGCTGTACTTTCTATAGTGA
ATAGAGTTAGGCAGGGATATTCACCATTATCGTTTCAGACCCACCTCCCAACCCCGAGGGGACCCAGAGA
GGGCCTATTTCCCATGATTCCTTCATATTTGCATATACGATACAAGGCTGTTAGAGAGATAATTAGAATT
AATTTGACTGTAAACACAAAGATATTAGTACAAAATACGTGACGTAGAAAGTAATAATTTCTTGGGTAGT
TTGCAGTTTTAAAATTATGTTTTAAAATGGACTATCATATGCTTACCGTAACTTGAAAGTATTTCGATTT
CTTGGCTTTATATATCTTGTGGAAAGGACGAAACACCGAATGAAAGTGGCGGTCTCGCGTTTAAGAGCTA
TGCTGGAAACAGCATAGCAAGTTTAAATAAGGCTAGTCCGTTATCAACTTGAAAAAGTGGCACCGAGTCG
GTGCTTTTTTTGAATTCTAGATCTTGAGACAAATGGCAGTATTCATCCACAATTTTAAAAGAAAAGGGGG
GATTGGGGGGTACAGTGCAGGGGAAAGAATAGTAGACATAATAGCAACAGACATACAAACTAAAGAATTA
CAAAAACAAATTACAAAAATTCAAAATTTTCGGGTTTATTACAGGGACAGCAGAGATCCACTTTGGCGCC
GGCTCGAGTGGCTCCGGTGCCCGTCAGTGGGCAGAGCGCACATCGCCCACAGTCCCCGAGAAGTTGGGGG
GAGGGGTCGGCAATTGAACCGGTGCCTAGAGAAGGTGGCGCGGGGTAAACTGGGAAAGTGATGTCGTGTA
CTGGCTCCGCCTTTTTCCCGAGGGTGGGGGAGAACCGTATATAAGTGCAGTAGTCGCCGTGAACGTTCTT
TTTCGCAACGGGTTTGCCGCCAGAACACAGGTGTCGTGACGCGGGATCCGCCACCATGACCGAGTACAAG
CCCACGGTGCGCCTCGCCACCCGCGACGACGTCCCCAGGGCCGTACGCACCCTCGCCGCCGCGTTCGCCG
ACTACCCCGCCACGCGCCACACCGTCGATCCGGACCGCCACATCGAGCGGGTCACCGAGCTGCAAGAACT
CTTCCTCACGCGCGTCGGGCTCGACATCGGCAAGGTGTGGGTCGCGGACGACGGCGCCGCGGTGGCGGTC
TGGACCACGCCGGAGAGCGTCGAAGCGGGGGCGGTGTTCGCCGAGATCGGCCCGCGCATGGCCGAGTTGA
GCGGTTCCCGGCTGGCCGCGCAGCAACAGATGGAAGGCCTCCTGGCGCCGCACCGGCCCAAGGAGCCCGC
GTGGTTCCTGGCCACCGTCGGAGTCTCGCCCGACCACCAGGGCAAGGGTCTGGGCAGCGCCGTCGTGCTC
CCCGGAGTGGAGGCGGCCGAGCGCGCCGGGGTGCCCGCCTTCCTGGAGACCTCCGCGCCCCGCAACCTCC
CCTTCTACGAGCGGCTCGGCTTCACCGTCACCGCCGACGTCGAGGTGCCCGAAGGACCGCGCACCTGGTG
CATGACCCGCAAGCCCGGTGCCTGAACGCGTTAAGTCGACAATCAACCTCTGGATTACAAAATTTGTGAA
AGATTGACTGGTATTCTTAACTATGTTGCTCCTTTTACGCTATGTGGATACGCTGCTTTAATGCCTTTGT
ATCATGCTATTGCTTCCCGTATGGCTTTCATTTTCTCCTCCTTGTATAAATCCTGGTTGCTGTCTCTTTA
TGAGGAGTTGTGGCCCGTTGTCAGGCAACGTGGCGTGGTGTGCACTGTGTTTGCTGACGCAACCCCCACT
GGTTGGGGCATTGCCACCACCTGTCAGCTCCTTTCCGGGACTTTCGCTTTCCCCCTCCCTATTGCCACGG
CGGAACTCATCGCCGCCTGCCTTGCCCGCTGCTGGACAGGGGCTCGGCTGTTGGGCACTGACAATTCCGT
GGTGTTGTCGGGGAAATCATCGTCCTTTCCTTGGCTGCTCGCCTGTGTTGCCACCTGGATTCTGCGCGGG
ACGTCCTTCTGCTACGTCCCTTCGGCCCTCAATCCAGCGGACCTTCCTTCCCGCGGCCTGCTGCCGGCTC
TGCGGCCTCTTCCGCGTCTTCGCCTTCGCCCTCAGACGAGTCGGATCTCCCTTTGGGCCGCCTCCCCGCG
TCGACTTTAAGACCAATGACTTACAAGGCAGCTGTAGATCTTAGCCACTTTTTAAAAGAAAAGGGGGGAC
TGGAAGGGCTAATTCACTCCCAACGAAGACAAGATCTGCTTTTTGCTTGTACTGGGTCTCTCTGGTTAGA
CCAGATCTGAGCCTGGGAGCTCTCTGGCTAACTAGGGAACCCACTGCTTAAGCCTCAATAAAGCTTGCCT
TGAGTGCTTCAAGTAGTGTGTGCCCGTCTGTTGTGTGACTCTGGTAACTAGAGATCCCTCAGACCCTTTT
AGTCAGTGTGGAAAATCTCTAGCAGTACGTATAGTAGTTCATGTCATCTTATTATTCAGTATTTATAACT
TGCAAAGAAATGAATATCAGAGAGTGAGAGGAACTTGTTTATTGCAGCTTATAATGGTTACAAATAAAGC
AATAGCATCACAAATTTCACAAATAAAGCATTTTTTTCACTGCATTCTAGTTGTGGTTTGTCCAAACTCA
TCAATGTATCTTATCATGTCTGGCTCTAGCTATCCCGCCCCTAACTCCGCCCATCCCGCCCCTAACTCCG
CCCAGTTCCGCCCATTCTCCGCCCCATGGCTGACTAATTTTTTTTATTTATGCAGAGGCCGAGGCCGCCT
CGGCCTCTGAGCTATTCCAGAAGTAGTGAGGAGGCTTTTTTGGAGGCCTAGGGACGTACCCAATTCGCCC
TATAGTGAGTCGTATTACGCGCGCTCACTGGCCGTCGTTTTACAACGTCGTGACTGGGAAAACCCTGGCG
TTACCCAACTTAATCGCCTTGCAGCACATCCCCCTTTCGCCAGCTGGCGTAATAGCGAAGAGGCCCGCAC
CGATCGCCCTTCCCAACAGTTGCGCAGCCTGAATGGCGAATGGG
[124 nt withheld, positions 4945-5068]
C
[91 nt withheld, positions 5070-5160]
A
[49 nt withheld, positions 5162-5210]
CCTTTGACGTTGGAGTCCACGTTCTTT
[37 nt withheld, positions 5238-5274]
ACCCTATCTCGGTCTATTCTTTTGATTTATAAGGGATTTTGCCGATTTCGGCCTATTGGTTAAAAAATGA
GCTGATTTAACAAAAATTTAACGCGAATTTTAACAAAATATTAACGCTTACAATTTAGGTGGCACTTTTC
GGGGAAATGTGCGCGGAACCCCTATTTGTTTATTTTTCTAAATACATTCAAATATGTATCCGCTCATGAG
ACAATAACCCTGATAAATGCTTCAATAATATTGAAAAAGGAAGAGTATGAGTATTCAACATTTCCGTGTC
GCCCTTATTCCCTTTTTTGCGGCATTTTGCCTTCCTGTTTTTGCTCACCCAGAAACGCTGGTGAAAGTAA
AAGATGCTGAAGATCAGTTGGGTGCACGAGTGGGTTACATCGAACTGGATCTCAACAGCGGTAAGATCCT
TGAGAGTTTTCGCCCCGAAGAACGTTTTCCAATGATGAGCACTTTTAAAGTTCTGCTATGTGGCGCGGTA
TTATCCCGTATTGACGCCGGGCAAGAGCAACTCGGTCGCCGCATACACTATTCTCAGAATGACTTGGTTG
AGTACTCACCAGTCACAGAAAAGCATCTTACGGATGGCATGACAGTAAGAGAATTATGCAGTGCTGCCAT
AACCATGAGTGATAACACTGCGGCCAACTTACTTCTGACAACGATCGGAGGACCGAAGGAGCTAACCGCT
TTTTTGCACAACATGGGGGATCATGTAACTCGCCTTGATCGTTGGGAACCGGAGCTGAATGAAGCCATAC
CAAACGACGAGCGTGACACCACGATGCCTGTAGCAATGGCAACAACGTTGCGCAAACTATTAACTGGCGA
ACTACTTACTCTAGCTTCCCGGCAACAATTAATAGACTGGATGGAGGCGGATAAAGTTGCAGGACCACTT
CTGCGCTCGGCCCTTCCGGCTGGCTGGTTTATTGCTGATAAATCTGGAGCCGGTGAGCGTGGGTCTCGCG
GTATCATTGCAGCACTGGGGCCAGATGGTAAGCCCTCCCGTATCGTAGTTATCTACACGACGGGGAGTCA
GGCAACTATGGATGAACGAAATAGACAGATCGCTGAGATAGGTGCCTCACTGATTAAGCATTGGTAACTG
TCAGACCAAGTTTACTCATATATACTTTAGATTGATTTAAAACTTCATTTTTAATTTAAAAGGATCTAGG
TGAAGATCCTTTTTGATAATCTCATGACCAAAATCCCTTAACGTGAGTTTTCGTTCCACTGAGCGTCAGA
CCCCGTAGAAAAGATCAAAGGATCTTCTTGAGATCCTTTTTTTCTGCGCGTAATCTGCTGCTTGCAAACA
AAAAAACCACCGCTACCAGCGGTGGTTTGTTTGCCGGATCAAGAGCTACCAACTCTTTTTCCGAAGGTAA
CTGGCTTCAGCAGAGCGCAGATACCAAATACTGTTCTTCTAGTGTAGCCGTAGTTAGGCCACCACTTCAA
GAACTCTGTAGCACCGCCTACATACCTCGCTCTGCTAATCCTGTTACCAGTGGCTGCTGCCAGTGGCGAT
AAGTCGTGTCTTACCGGGTTGGACTCAAGACGATAGTTACCGGATAAGGCGCAGCGGTCGGGCTGAACGG
GGGGTTCGTGCACACAGCCCAGCTTGGAGCGAACGACCTACACCGAACTGAGATACCTACAGCGTGAGCT
ATGAGAAAGCGCCACGCTTCCCGAAGGGAGAAAGGCGGACAGGTATCCGGTAAGCGGCAGGGTCGGAACA
GGAGAGCGCACGAGGGAGCTTCCAGGGGGAAACGCCTGGTATCTTTATAGTCCTGTCGGGTTTCGCCACC
TCTGACTTGAGCGTCGATTTTTGTGATGCTCGTCAGGGGGGCGGAGCCTATGGAAAAACGCCAGCAACGC
GGCCTTTTTACGGTTCCTGGCCTTTTGCTGGCCTTTTGCTCACATGTTCTTTCCTGCGTTATCCCCTGAT
TCTGTGGATAACCGTATTACCGCCTTTGAGTGAGCTGATACCGCTCGCCGCAGCCGAACGACCGAGCG
Features (pLannotate 1.2.2; 28 found; start..end, strand, type, name):
      2..29      +  rep_origin     RSF ori (fragment): Plasmids containing the RSF 1030 origin of replication can be propagated in E. coli cells that contain additional plasmids with compatible origins.
     31..123     +  CDS            lacI (fragment): lac repressor; lacI; The lac repressor binds to the lac operator to inhibit transcription in E. coli. This inhibition can be relieved by adding lactose or isopropyl-β-D-thiogalactopyranoside (IPTG).
    136..157     +  protein_bind   CAP binding site: CAP binding activates transcription in the presence of cAMP. E. coli catabolite activator protein
    172..202     +  promoter       lac promoter: promoter for the E. coli lac operon
    210..226     +  protein_bind   lac operator: The lac repressor binds to the lac operator to inhibit transcription in E. coli. This inhibition can be relieved by adding lactose or isopropyl-β-D-thiogalactopyranoside (IPTG). lac repressor encoded by lacI
    271..289     +  promoter       T3 promoter: promoter for bacteriophage T3 RNA polymerase
    317..543     +  promoter       RSV promoter: Rous sarcoma virus enhancer/promoter
    544..724     +  LTR            5' LTR (truncated): truncated 5' long terminal repeat (LTR) from HIV-1
    771..896     +  misc_feature   HIV-1 Ψ: packaging signal of human immunodeficiency virus type 1
    880..1243    +  CDS            HIV-1 gag (fragment): gag protein from human immunodeficiency virus 1; gag
   1389..1622    +  misc_feature   RRE: The Rev response element (RRE) of HIV-1 allows for Rev-dependent mRNA export from the nucleus to the cytoplasm.
   1999..2025    +  CDS            Rev (fragment): human immunodeficiency virus 1 (HIV-1) Rev protein; rev; enhances nuclear export of unspliced and incompletely spliced viral mRNAs
   2029..2269    +  promoter       U6 promoter: RNA polymerase III promoter for human U6 snRNA
   2317..2384    +  misc_RNA       tracrRNA (fragment): trans-activating CRISPR RNA for the Streptococcus pyogenes CRISPR/Cas9 system
   2433..2550    +  misc_feature   cPPT/CTS: central polypurine tract and central termination sequence of HIV-1
   2619..2830    +  promoter       EF-1α core promoter: core promoter for human elongation factor EF-1α
   2856..3455    +  CDS            PuroR (fragment): puromycin N-acetyltransferase; pac from Streptomyces; confers resistance to puromycin
   3471..4059    +  misc_feature   WPRE: woodchuck hepatitis virus posttranscriptional regulatory element
   4110..4129    +  misc_feature   cPPT/CTS (fragment): central polypurine tract and central termination sequence of HIV-1
   4131..4364    +  LTR            3' LTR (ΔU3): self-inactivating 3' long terminal repeat (LTR) from HIV-1
   4442..4563    +  polyA_signal   SV40 poly(A) signal: SV40 polyadenylation signal
   4603..4738    +  rep_origin     SV40 ori: SV40 origin of replication
   4759..4777    -  promoter       T7 promoter: promoter for bacteriophage T7 RNA polymerase
   4785..4940    +  CDS            lacZα (fragment): LacZα fragment of β-galactosidase; lacZ fragment
   4945..5373    +  rep_origin     f1 ori (sequence partly withheld): f1 bacteriophage origin of replication; arrow indicates direction of (+) strand synthesis
   5426..5530    +  promoter       AmpR promoter: bla
   5531..6391    +  CDS            AmpR: β-lactamase; bla; confers resistance to ampicillin, carbenicillin, and related antibiotics
   6562..7150    +  rep_origin     ori: high-copy-number ColE1/pMB1/pBR322/pUC origin of replication
