[The description below was written by a language model from this plasmid's Addgene catalogue record and pLannotate feature annotations shown in this document.]
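Description:
NEMP1 C6.3 gRNA is a third-generation lentiviral CRISPR guide plasmid built on the pLenti-sgRNA backbone and designed to target human NEMP1. It is propagated in E. coli through a high-copy ColE1/pUC-type origin with ampicillin selection (AmpR), and also carries an f1 origin and remnants of standard cloning-vector sequence (lac promoter/operator, lacZα fragment, T3 and T7 promoters). The sequenced record is 7,302 nt, shorter than the 9,151 bp listed for the empty backbone. The record does not explain this difference, though replacement of a stuffer fragment between the BsmBI sites during guide cloning would be consistent with it.

The viral portion is arranged in the usual self-inactivating format. An RSV promoter drives a truncated HIV-1 5' LTR, making genomic RNA production Tat-independent. This is followed by the Ψ packaging signal, a partial gag region, the Rev response element for Rev-dependent nuclear export, a cPPT/CTS, and a ΔU3 3' LTR with a downstream SV40 polyadenylation signal. Within this transfer cassette, a human U6 RNA polymerase III promoter expresses the NEMP1-specific spacer, which was inserted between BsmBI sites that were destroyed in cloning. The spacer is fused to the Streptococcus pyogenes guide scaffold, annotated here as a tracrRNA fragment. Downstream, an EF-1α core promoter drives puromycin N-acetyltransferase for selection of transduced mammalian cells, with a WPRE to enhance transcript expression.

No Cas9 is encoded, so the nuclease must be provided separately in the target cells. The plasmid belongs to a guide series used to generate knockout human cell lines for a large-scale CRISPR/Cas9 analysis of cell-cycle genes.
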