Addgene plasmid #90799: NEMP1 C6.3 gRNA
Purpose: 3rd generation lentiviral gRNA plasmid targeting human NEMP1
Depositing lab: Iain Cheeseman. Depositing organization: Whitehead Institute for Biomedical Research. Publication: Large-Scale Analysis of CRISPR/Cas9 Cell-Cycle Knockouts Reveals the Diversity of p53-Dependent Responses to Cell-Cycle Defects. McKinley KL, Cheeseman IM. Dev Cell. 2017 Feb 27;40(4):405-420.e2. doi: 10.1016/j.devcel.2017.01.012. Epub 2017 Feb 16. PubMed 28216383.
Backbone
  Vector backbone: pLenti-sgRNA
  Backbone manufacturer: Eric Lander & David Sabatini labs (Addgene plasmid #71409)
  Backbone size w/o insert (bp): 9151
  Vector type: Lentiviral, CRISPR
  Selectable markers: Puromycin
Growth in bacteria
  Bacterial resistance: Ampicillin, 100 μg/mL
  Growth temperature: 37°C
  Growth strain: NEB Stable
  Copy number: Unknown
Gene/Insert
  Gene/Insert name: NEMP1 (Guide Designation C6.3) (alt name: pKMKO series)
  gRNA/shRNA sequence: CACCgAATGAAAGTGGCGGTCTCGC
  Species: H. sapiens (human)
  Promoter: U6
  Cloning method: Restriction Enzyme; 5′ cloning site BsmBI (destroyed during cloning); 3′ cloning site BsmBI (destroyed during cloning)
  Sequencing primers: 5′ hU6-F (5'-GAGGGCCTATTTCCCATGATT-3'); 3′ EF1a-R (5'-CACGGCGACTACTGCACTTA-3')
Terms and licenses: Academic/Nonprofit Terms; Industry Terms: Not Available to Industry
Depositor comments: Please note that gRNA target sequence listed is not strictly the 20nt spacer sequence, but also contains the 5' BsmBI overhang. For more information about knockout human cell lines generated using this plasmid, please see http://cellcycleknockouts.wi.mit.edu/ .
How to cite: NEMP1 C6.3 gRNA was a gift from Iain Cheeseman (Addgene plasmid # 90799 ; http://n2t.net/addgene:90799 ; RRID:Addgene_90799)
